Addgene plasmid #37759: pHL 1569
Depositing lab: Han Lim. Depositing organization: University of California, Berkeley. Publication: Direct comparison of small RNA and transcription factor signaling. Hussein R, Lim HN. Nucleic Acids Res. 2012 May 22. 10.1093/nar/gks439 PubMed 22618873.
Backbone
  Vector backbone: ColE (from pZ system) + AmpR
  Backbone size w/o insert (bp): 2000
  Total vector size (bp): 4800
  Vector type: Synthetic Biology ; E. coli
Growth in bacteria
  Bacterial resistance: Ampicillin, 100 μg/mL
  Growth temperature: 37°C
  Growth strain: XL1 Blue
  Copy number: High Copy
Gene/Insert 1
  Gene/Insert name: ptet_ompC_gfpAaV
  Species: E. coli
  Insert size (bp): 1800
  Mutation: AaV degradation tag added to the 3'end
  Promoter: ptet
  Tag / fusion protein: gfp (C terminal on insert)
  Cloning method: Restriction Enzyme; 5′ cloning site AatII (not destroyed); 3′ cloning site BamH1 (not destroyed)
  Sequencing primers: 5′ ctcatgagcggatacat atttgaa; 3′ cgcggatcc TGAGCGGATACATATTTGAATGTA
Gene/Insert 2
  Gene/Insert name: pLac_micC_mCherry
  Insert size (bp): 1000
  Promoter: pLac
  Tag / fusion protein: mCherry (C terminal on insert)
  Cloning method: Restriction Enzyme; 5′ cloning site BamH1 (not destroyed); 3′ cloning site Apa1 (not destroyed)
  Sequencing primers: 5′ GCTGGGATTA CACATGGCAT GGAT; 3′ agctgatacc gctcgccgca gccgaacg
Resource information
  A portion of this plasmid was derived from a plasmid made by: gfp is from pTak 102 with a modified degradation tag added to gfp mCherry is from Tsein Lab
Terms and licenses: Academic/Nonprofit Terms; Industry Terms: Not Available to Industry
How to cite: pHL 1569 was a gift from Han Lim (Addgene plasmid # 37759 ; http://n2t.net/addgene:37759 ; RRID:Addgene_37759)
