[The description below was written by a language model from this plasmid's Addgene catalogue record.]
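Description:
pHL 1569 is a high-copy synthetic biology plasmid for use in E. coli, built on a minimal backbone of about 2 kb that combines the ColE1-type origin from the pZ modular vector system with an ampicillin resistance marker. The total size is recorded as roughly 4.8 kb. No feature table accompanies the record, so the details below come only from the catalogue fields.

The plasmid carries two independently regulated cassettes placed side by side. The first, about 1.8 kb and cloned between AatII and BamHI, puts E. coli ompC sequence fused at its C-terminal end to gfp under the ptet promoter. The gfp carries a modified AAV-type degradation tag at its 3' end. Tags of this ssrA-like kind direct the protein to cellular proteases, shortening reporter half-life so that fluorescence follows changes in expression more closely. The second cassette, about 1 kb and cloned between BamHI and ApaI, places micC together with mCherry under the pLac promoter. MicC is a small regulatory RNA known to repress ompC by base-pairing with its mRNA, so mCherry presumably reports on activity of the promoter driving the sRNA, while GFP reports the output of the target. The record does not state exactly how much of ompC is included or how micC and mCherry are arranged within the transcript.

With the two promoters allowing separate control of target and regulator, the construct suits quantitative measurement of sRNA-mediated gene silencing, consistent with the associated study comparing small RNA signalling with transcription factor signalling.
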