>Addgene plasmid #37759 | pHL 1569 | addgene partial sequence | sequence record 50240 | ColEterm 5'-agctgataccgctcgccgcagccgaacg-3'
CCTACTCAGGAGAGCGTTCACCGACAAACAACAGATAAAACGAAAGGCCCAGTCTTTCGACTGAGCCTTT
CGTTTTATTTGATGCCTCTAGCACGCGTACCATGGGCCCTTACTTGTACAGCTCGTCCATGCCGCCGGTT
GAGTGGCGGCCCTCGGCGCGCTCGTACTGTTCCACGATGGTGTAGTCCTCGTTGTGGGAGGTGATGTCCA
GCTTGATGTTGACGTTGTAGGCGCCGGGAAGCTGCACGGGCTTCTTGGCCTTGTAGGTGGTCTTGACCTC
GGCGTCGTAGTGGCCGCCGTCCTTCAGCTTCAGCCTCTGCTTGATCTCGCCCTTCAGGGCGCCGTCCTCG
GGGTACATCCGCTCGGAGGAGGCCTCCCAGCCCATTGTCTTCTTCTGCATTACGGGGCCGTCGGAGGGGA
AGTTGGTGCCGCGCAGCTTCACCTTGTAGATGAACTCGCCGTCCTGCAGGGAGGAGTCCTGGGTCACGGT
CACCACGCCGCCGTCCTCGAAGTTCATCACGCGCTCCCACTTGAAGCCCTCGGGGAAGGACAGCTTCAAG
TAGTCGGGGATGTCGGCGGGGTGCTTCACGTAGGCCTTGGAGCCGTACATGAACTGAGGGGACAGGATGT
CCCAGGCGAAGGGCAGGGGGCCGCCCTTGGTCACCTTCAGCTTGGCGGTCTGGGTGCCCTCGTAGGGGCG
GCCCTCGCCCTCGCCCTCGATCTCGAACTCGTGGCCGTTCACGGAGCCCTCCATGTGCACCTTGAAGCGC
ATGAACTCCTTGATGATGGCCATGTTATCCTCCTCGCCCTTGCTCACCATCGTACGTTTCTCCTCTTTAA
TAAGCTTCTGGATAAGGATTATCCAATTCTAAAAAAAA
