>Addgene plasmid #37759 | pHL 1569 | addgene partial sequence | sequence record 50333 | mCherrySeq-R 5'-cctcctcgcccttgctcaccat-3'
TTCTGGATAGGATTATCCAATTCTAAAAAAAAAGCCCGGACGACTGTTCGGGCTTGTCTTTTTATATGTT
GGAAAATCAGTGGCAATGCAATGGCCCAACAGAAAATAAAATCTGTGACAATAAAGGCATATAACCCGGG
AGTATCTTGTTATCCGCTCACAATGTCAATGTTATCCGCTCACATTTATGGATCCTGAGCGGATACATAT
TTGAATGTATTTAGAAAAATAAACAAAAGAGTTTGTAGAAACGCAAAAAGGCCATCCGTCAGGATGGCCT
TCTGCTTAATTTGATGCCTGGCAGTTTATGGCGGGCGTCCTGCCCGCCACCCTCCGGGCCGTTGCTTCGC
AACGTTCAAATCCGCTCCCGGCGGATTTGTCCTACTCAGGAGAGCGTTCACCGACAAACAACAGATAAAA
CGAAAGGCCCAGTCTTTCGACTGAGCCTTTCGTTTTATTTGATGCCTGGCAGTTCCCTACTCTCGCATGG
GGAGACCCCACACTACCATCGGCGCTACGGCGTTTCACTTCTGAGTTCGGCATGGGGTCAGGTGGGACCA
CCGCGCTACTGCCGCCAGGCAAATTCTGTTTTATCAGACCGCTTCTGCGTTCTGATTTAATCTGTATCAG
GCTGAAAATCTTCTCTCATCCGCCAAAACAGCCAAGCTAGCATTAAACTGCTGCAGCGTAGTTTTCGTCG
TTTGCTGCTTTGTATAGTTCATCCATGCCATGTGTAATCCCAGCAGCTGTTACAAACTCAAGAAGGACCA
TGTGGTCTCTCTTTTCGTTG
