>Addgene plasmid #37759 | pHL 1569 | addgene partial sequence | sequence record 50339 | GFP-F 5'-GGTCCTTCTTGAGTTTGTAAC-3'
TATACAAGCAGCAAACGACGAAAACTACGCTGCAGCAGTTTAATGCTAGCTTGGCTGTTTTGGCGGATGA
GAGAAGATTTTCAGCCTGATACAGATTAAATCAGAACGCAGAAGCGGTCTGATAAAACAGAATTTGCCTG
GCGGCAGTAGCGCGGTGGTCCCACCTGACCCCATGCCGAACTCAGAAGTGAAACGCCGTAGCGCCGATGG
TAGTGTGGGGTCTCCCCATGCGAGAGTAGGGAACTGCCAGGCATCAAATAAAACGAAAGGCTCAGTCGAA
AGACTGGGCCTTTCGTTTTATCTGTTGTTTGTCGGTGAACGCTCTCCTGAGTAGGACAAATCCGCCGGGA
GCGGATTTGAACGTTGCGAAGCAACGGCCCGGAGGGTGGCGGGCAGGACGCCCGCCATAAACTGCCAGGC
ATCAAATTAAGCAGAAGGCCATCCTGACGGATGGCCTTTTTGCGTTTCTACAAACTCTTTTGTTTATTTT
TCTAAATACATTCAAATATGTATCCGCTCAGGATCCATAAATGTGAGCGGATAACATTGACATTGTGAGC
GGATAACAAGATACTCCCGGGTTATATGCCTTTATTGTCACAGATTTTATTTTCTGTTGGGCCATTGCAT
TGCCACTGATTTTCCAACATATAAAAAGACAAGCCCGAACAGTCGTCCGGGCTTTTTTTTTAGAATTGGA
TAATCCTTATCCAGAAGCTTATTAAAGAGGAGAAACGTACGATGGTGAGCAAGGGCGAGGAGGATAACAT
GGCCATCATCAAG
